Addgene plasmid #80518: Rab5c cds in pGem-T Easy
Purpose: Can be used for in situ hybridisation or other purposes
Depositing lab: Rob Parton. Depositing organization: University of Queensland, Institute for Molecular Bioscience. Publication: A plasmid library of full-length zebrafish rab proteins for in vivo cell biology. Hall TE, Martel N, Lo HP, Xiong Z, Parton RG. Cell Logist. 2017 Mar 1;7(1):e1301151. doi: 10.1080/21592799.2017.1301151. eCollection 2017. PubMed 28396820.
Backbone
  Vector backbone: pGemT easy
  Backbone manufacturer: Promega
Growth in bacteria
  Bacterial resistance: Ampicillin, 100 μg/mL
  Growth temperature: 37°C
  Growth strain: DH5alpha
  Copy number: High Copy
Gene/Insert
  Gene/Insert name: rab5c
  Species: D. rerio (zebrafish)
  Entrez Gene: rab5c (a.k.a. wu:fb98b08, wu:fi16g01)
Terms and licenses: Academic/Nonprofit Terms; Industry Terms: Not Available to Industry
How to cite: Rab5c cds in pGem-T Easy was a gift from Rob Parton (Addgene plasmid # 80518 ; http://n2t.net/addgene:80518 ; RRID:Addgene_80518)
