[The description below was written by a language model from this plasmid's Addgene catalogue record and pLannotate feature annotations shown in this document.]
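Description:
Rab5c cds in pGem-T Easy is a bacterial cloning plasmid of about 3.7 kb carrying the coding sequence of zebrafish (Danio rerio) rab5c in the commercial pGEM-T Easy backbone, a vector designed for TA cloning of PCR products. It comes from a library of full-length zebrafish rab clones. It is propagated in E. coli at high copy number from a ColE1/pUC-type origin and selected with ampicillin through the β-lactamase gene and its native promoter. An f1 phage origin is also present, which allows production of single-stranded DNA. The short bom, lacI and RSF ori fragments in the feature table are most likely residual backbone sequence or partial matches rather than functional elements.

The insert sits in the multiple cloning site that interrupts the lacZα fragment. This fragment is driven by the lac promoter with its operator and CAP binding site, the arrangement that normally supports blue/white screening for recombinants. The annotation software labelled the roughly 650 bp open reading frame by homology to mouse Rab5c, a small GTPase involved in vesicular traffic, but the catalogue entry identifies it as the zebrafish gene. A small "hornet peptide" hit next to the insert is almost certainly a spurious match to polylinker sequence.

The coding sequence is flanked by opposing T7 and SP6 phage promoters. It lies in the sense orientation relative to T7, so SP6 transcription should yield antisense RNA and T7 the sense strand. This makes the plasmid suitable as a template for in vitro transcription of riboprobes, consistent with its stated use for in situ hybridisation. There is no eukaryotic promoter, so it is not an expression vector for animal cells. It can also serve as a source of the rab5c coding sequence for subcloning.
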