Features (pLannotate 1.2.2; 15 found; start..end, strand, type, name):
    126..714     -  rep_origin     ori: high-copy-number ColE1/pMB1/pBR322/pUC origin of replication
    885..1745    -  CDS            AmpR: β-lactamase; bla; confers resistance to ampicillin, carbenicillin, and related antibiotics
   1746..1850    -  promoter       AmpR promoter: bla
   1877..1927    +  misc_feature   bom (fragment): basis of mobility region from pBR322
   1955..2383    -  rep_origin     f1 ori (sequence partly withheld): f1 bacteriophage origin of replication; arrow indicates direction of (+) strand synthesis
   2387..2544    -  CDS            lacZα (fragment): LacZα fragment of β-galactosidase; lacZ fragment
   2547..2565    +  promoter       T7 promoter: promoter for bacteriophage T7 RNA polymerase
   2648..3298    +  CDS            Rab5c: RAB5C_MOUSE - Experimental evidence at protein level: Swiss-Prot protein existence level 1. Protein transport. Probably involved in vesicular traffic. From Mus musculus (Mouse).
   3321..3383    -  CDS            VESPI_VESMG (fragment): Experimental evidence at protein level: Swiss-Prot protein existence level 1. Shows contractile activity on isolated ileum smooth muscle. From Vespa magnifica (Hornet).
   3395..3413    -  promoter       SP6 promoter: promoter for bacteriophage SP6 RNA polymerase
   3455..3471    -  protein_bind   lac operator: The lac repressor binds to the lac operator to inhibit transcription in E. coli. This inhibition can be relieved by adding lactose or isopropyl-β-D-thiogalactopyranoside (IPTG). lac repressor encoded by lacI
   3479..3509    -  promoter       lac promoter: promoter for the E. coli lac operon
   3524..3545    -  protein_bind   CAP binding site: CAP binding activates transcription in the presence of cAMP. E. coli catabolite activator protein
   3558..3650    -  CDS            lacI (fragment): lac repressor; lacI; The lac repressor binds to the lac operator to inhibit transcription in E. coli. This inhibition can be relieved by adding lactose or isopropyl-β-D-thiogalactopyranoside (IPTG).
   3652..3707    -  rep_origin     RSF ori (fragment): Plasmids containing the RSF 1030 origin of replication can be propagated in E. coli cells that contain additional plasmids with compatible origins.
>Addgene plasmid #80518 | Rab5c cds in pGem-T Easy | addgene full sequence | sequence record 176225 | Addgene NGS Result
GTATCAGCTCACTCAAAGGCGGTAATACGGTTATCCACAGAATCAGGGGATAACGCAGGAAAGAACATGT
GAGCAAAAGGCCAGCAAAAGGCCAGGAACCGTAAAAAGGCCGCGTTGCTGGCGTTTTTCCATAGGCTCCG
CCCCCCTGACGAGCATCACAAAAATCGACGCTCAAGTCAGAGGTGGCGAAACCCGACAGGACTATAAAGA
TACCAGGCGTTTCCCCCTGGAAGCTCCCTCGTGCGCTCTCCTGTTCCGACCCTGCCGCTTACCGGATACC
TGTCCGCCTTTCTCCCTTCGGGAAGCGTGGCGCTTTCTCATAGCTCACGCTGTAGGTATCTCAGTTCGGT
GTAGGTCGTTCGCTCCAAGCTGGGCTGTGTGCACGAACCCCCCGTTCAGCCCGACCGCTGCGCCTTATCC
GGTAACTATCGTCTTGAGTCCAACCCGGTAAGACACGACTTATCGCCACTGGCAGCAGCCACTGGTAACA
GGATTAGCAGAGCGAGGTATGTAGGCGGTGCTACAGAGTTCTTGAAGTGGTGGCCTAACTACGGCTACAC
TAGAAGAACAGTATTTGGTATCTGCGCTCTGCTGAAGCCAGTTACCTTCGGAAAAAGAGTTGGTAGCTCT
TGATCCGGCAAACAAACCACCGCTGGTAGCGGTGGTTTTTTTGTTTGCAAGCAGCAGATTACGCGCAGAA
AAAAAGGATCTCAAGAAGATCCTTTGATCTTTTCTACGGGGTCTGACGCTCAGTGGAACGAAAACTCACG
TTAAGGGATTTTGGTCATGAGATTATCAAAAAGGATCTTCACCTAGATCCTTTTAAATTAAAAATGAAGT
TTTAAATCAATCTAAAGTATATATGAGTAAACTTGGTCTGACAGTTACCAATGCTTAATCAGTGAGGCAC
CTATCTCAGCGATCTGTCTATTTCGTTCATCCATAGTTGCCTGACTCCCCGTCGTGTAGATAACTACGAT
ACGGGAGGGCTTACCATCTGGCCCCAGTGCTGCAATGATACCGCGAGACCCACGCTCACCGGCTCCAGAT
TTATCAGCAATAAACCAGCCAGCCGGAAGGGCCGAGCGCAGAAGTGGTCCTGCAACTTTATCCGCCTCCA
TCCAGTCTATTAATTGTTGCCGGGAAGCTAGAGTAAGTAGTTCGCCAGTTAATAGTTTGCGCAACGTTGT
TGCCATTGCTACAGGCATCGTGGTGTCACGCTCGTCGTTTGGTATGGCTTCATTCAGCTCCGGTTCCCAA
CGATCAAGGCGAGTTACATGATCCCCCATGTTGTGCAAAAAAGCGGTTAGCTCCTTCGGTCCTCCGATCG
TTGTCAGAAGTAAGTTGGCCGCAGTGTTATCACTCATGGTTATGGCAGCACTGCATAATTCTCTTACTGT
CATGCCATCCGTAAGATGCTTTTCTGTGACTGGTGAGTACTCAACCAAGTCATTCTGAGAATAGTGTATG
CGGCGACCGAGTTGCTCTTGCCCGGCGTCAATACGGGATAATACCGCGCCACATAGCAGAACTTTAAAAG
TGCTCATCATTGGAAAACGTTCTTCGGGGCGAAAACTCTCAAGGATCTTACCGCTGTTGAGATCCAGTTC
GATGTAACCCACTCGTGCACCCAACTGATCTTCAGCATCTTTTACTTTCACCAGCGTTTCTGGGTGAGCA
AAAACAGGAAGGCAAAATGCCGCAAAAAAGGGAATAAGGGCGACACGGAAATGTTGAATACTCATACTCT
TCCTTTTTCAATATTATTGAAGCATTTATCAGGGTTATTGTCTCATGAGCGGATACATATTTGAATGTAT
TTAGAAAAATAAACAAATAGGGGTTCCGCGCACATTTCCCCGAAAAGTGCCACCTGATGCGGTGTGAAAT
ACCGCACAGATGCGTAAGGAGAAAATACCGCATCAGGAAATTGTAAGCGTTAATATTTTGTTAAAATTCG
CGTTAAATTTTTGTTAAATCAGCTCATTTTTTAACCAATAGGCCGAAATCGGCAAAATCCCTTATAAATC
AAAAGAATAGACCGAGATAGGGT
[37 nt withheld, positions 2054-2090]
AAAGAACGTGGACTCCAACGTCAAAGG
[49 nt withheld, positions 2118-2166]
T
[91 nt withheld, positions 2168-2258]
G
[124 nt withheld, positions 2260-2383]
CCATTCGCCATTCAGGCTGCGCAACTGTTGGGAAGGGCGATCGGTGCGGGCCTCTTCGCTATTACGCCAG
CTGGCGAAAGGGGGATGTGCTGCAAGGCGATTAAGTTGGGTAACGCCAGGGTTTTCCCAGTCACGACGTT
GTAAAACGACGGCCAGTGAATTGTAATACGACTCACTATAGGGCGAATTGGGCCCGACGTCGCATGCTCC
CGGCCGCCATGGCGGCCGCGGGAATTCGATTCTCCTGTTGTCCAGCCTGTTGGCATGGCGGGGCGAGGTG
GACCAGCGCGGACCAACGGTGCCGCCCCCGTCGGGAACAAAATCTGCCAGTTTAAGCTTGTGTTGCTGGG
AGAGTCTGCAGTAGGCAAGTCCAGCCTGGTGCTGCGCTTCGTCAAAGGCCAGTTTCACGAGTACCAGGAG
AGCACCATTGGAGCTGCTTTCCTCACACAGACACTCTGCTTGGACGATACGACAGTAAAGTTTGAGATCT
GGGACACGGCCGGACAGGAGCGGTATCACAGTTTGGCCCCTATGTATTACAGAGGAGCCCAGGCAGCCAT
CGTCGTCTACGACATTACTAACACAGACACATTTACTAGAGCAAAGAACTGGGTGAAGGAGCTGCAGCGC
CAGGCCAGTCCAAATATCGTTATTGCTCTGGCAGGCAACAAAGCAGATCTGGCCAACAAGAGAGCCGTTG
ACTTTCAGGAGGCCCAGGCATACGCAGATGACAACAGCCTACTCTTCATGGAGACGTCTGCAAAGACCGC
CATGAACGTCAATGAGATCTTCATGGCTATCGCCAAGAAGCTTCCGAAAAGCGAGCCGCAGGGTGGAGCG
GGCAGCGGGGGACGGGCCCGAGGAGGGGTGGACTTACAGGAGACGGCGCCTCAGGGAAGAAGCGGCCAGT
GCTGTGGAGGCGGAAACTAACAATCACTAGTGAATTCGCGGCCGCCTGCAGGTCGACCATATGGGAGAGC
TCCCAACGCGTTGGATGCATAGCTTGAGTATTCTATAGTGTCACCTAAATAGCTTGGCGTAATCATGGTC
ATAGCTGTTTCCTGTGTGAAATTGTTATCCGCTCACAATTCCACACAACATACGAGCCGGAAGCATAAAG
TGTAAAGCCTGGGGTGCCTAATGAGTGAGCTAACTCACATTAATTGCGTTGCGCTCACTGCCCGCTTTCC
AGTCGGGAAACCTGTCGTGCCAGCTGCATTAATGAATCGGCCAACGCGCGGGGAGAGGCGGTTTGCGTAT
TGGGCGCTCTTCCGCTTCCTCGCTCACTGACTCGCTGCGCTCGGTCGTTCGGCTGCGGCGAGCG
